Addgene plasmid #244320: pAAVLINK-EF1alpha-HA-5'-ATP10A
Purpose: 5' AAVLINK plasmid for ATP10A expression
Depositing lab: Zhonghua Lu. Depositing organization: Shenzhen Institute of Advanced Technology (SIAT), Chinese Academy of Sciences. Publication: AAVLINK: A potent DNA-recombination method for large cargo delivery in gene therapy. Lin J, Lin Y, Liu N, Cao W, Zhang J, Wen S, Zhang Y, Liao W, Hong Z, Lin Y, Liu Q, Liu H, Li Q, Chen B, Li M, Luo Z, Yang L, Yang Y, Zheng SH, Wang Y, Chu H, Hu Y, Qin Y, Luo BX, Tian S, Chen Y, Yan T, Yang L, Wang H, Liu T, Jiang Y, Lu Z. Cell. 2026 Feb 5;189(3):969-986.e17. doi: 10.1016/j.cell.2025.12.039. Epub 2026 Jan 27. PubMed 41605211.
Backbone
  Vector backbone: pAAV-MCS2
  Backbone manufacturer: Steve Jackson (Addgene # 46954)
  Vector type: AAV
Growth in bacteria
  Bacterial resistance: Ampicillin, 100 μg/mL
  Growth temperature: 37°C
  Growth strain: NEB Stable
  Copy number: High Copy
Gene/Insert
  Gene/Insert name: ATP10A
  Species: H. sapiens (human)
  Entrez Gene: ATP10A (a.k.a. ATPVA, ATPVC, ATP10C, KIAA0566)
  Promoter: EF1alpha
  Tag / fusion protein: HA (N terminal on insert)
  Cloning method: Restriction Enzyme; 5′ cloning site unknown (unknown if destroyed)
Terms and licenses: Academic/Nonprofit Terms; Industry Terms: Not Available to Industry
Depositor comments: See publication for corresponding AAV Link vectors.
How to cite: pAAVLINK-EF1alpha-HA-5'-ATP10A was a gift from Zhonghua Lu (Addgene plasmid # 244320 ; http://n2t.net/addgene:244320 ; RRID:Addgene_244320)
