[The description below was written by a language model from this plasmid's Addgene catalogue record and pLannotate feature annotations shown in this document.]
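Description:
pAAVLINK-EF1alpha-HA-5'-ATP10A is an AAV transfer plasmid built on the pAAV-MCS2 backbone, serving as the 5' half of a split-vector (AAVLINK) system for delivering human ATP10A, a coding sequence too large to fit comfortably in a single AAV genome. The 5.9 kb plasmid is propagated in E. coli at high copy from a ColE1/pUC-type origin with ampicillin selection via β-lactamase, and it also carries an f1 phage origin. A recombination-deficient strain is listed for growth, consistent with the need to keep the AAV2 inverted terminal repeats stable. One ITR is annotated in full, while the other appears only as short fragments in the sequencing-derived annotation.

Between the ITRs, an EF-1α core promoter followed by a truncated HTLV-1 5' LTR segment (a common composite enhancer/leader arrangement) drives the N-terminal portion of ATP10A, which the record states carries an N-terminal HA epitope tag for detection. ATP10A encodes the catalytic subunit of a P4-ATPase flippase that moves phosphatidylcholine from the outer to the inner leaflet of the plasma membrane. The partial coding sequence is followed directly by a fragment of a chimeric β-globin/immunoglobulin intron, presumably providing a splice donor, and then a lox2272 site. No polyadenylation signal is annotated. This layout suggests that Cre-mediated recombination at lox2272 joins this genome to a matching 3' vector carrying the rest of the gene, after which splicing removes the junction to restore a full-length open reading frame. The partner vectors and the source of Cre are not described in the record, which refers to the associated publication for them. The construct is intended for large-cargo gene delivery by co-transduction with its companion AAVs.
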