Features (pLannotate 1.2.2; 16 found; start..end, strand, type, name):
     12..39      +  repeat_region  AAV2 ITR (fragment): inverted terminal repeat of adeno-associated virus serotype 2 inverted
     68..95      +  repeat_region  AAV2 ITR (fragment): inverted terminal repeat of adeno-associated virus serotype 2 inverted
    145..161     -  misc_feature   MCS (fragment): pUC18/19 multiple cloning site
    187..398     +  promoter       EF-1α core promoter: core promoter for human elongation factor EF-1α
    411..679     +  LTR            5' LTR (truncated): truncated 5' long terminal repeat (LTR) from human T-cell leukemia virus (HTLV) type 1
    749..3046    +  CDS            ATP10A (fragment): AT10A_HUMAN - Also known as ATP10C, ATPVA, ATPVC, KIAA0566. Experimental evidence at protein level: Swiss-Prot protein existence level 1. Catalytic component of P4-ATPase flippase complex, which catalyzes the hydrolysis of ATP coupled to the transport of phosphatidylcholine (PC) from the outer to the inner leaflet of the plasma membrane (PubMed:25947375, PubMed:29599178, PubMed:30530492). Initiates inward plasma membrane bending and recruitment of Bin/amphiphysin/Rvs (BAR) domain-containing proteins involved in membrane tubulation and cell trafficking (PubMed:29599178). Facilitates ITGB1/beta1
   3047..3087    +  intron         chimeric intron (fragment): chimera between introns from human β-globin and immunoglobulin heavy chain genes
   3096..3124    +  protein_bind   lox2272 (fragment): Cre-mediated recombination occurs in the 8-bp core sequence (GGATACTT). lox2272 sites are compatible with each other, but incompatible with loxP or loxN sites (Lee and Saito, 1988). Cre recombinase
   3169..3309    +  repeat_region  AAV2 ITR: inverted terminal repeat of adeno-associated virus serotype 2 inverted
   3314..3365    -  misc_feature   bom (fragment): basis of mobility region from pBR322
   3384..3839    +  rep_origin     f1 ori (sequence partly withheld): f1 bacteriophage origin of replication; arrow indicates direction of (+) strand synthesis
   3840..3889    -  misc_feature   bom (fragment): basis of mobility region from pBR322
   3991..4026    -  CDS            rop (fragment): Rop protein, which maintains plasmids at low copy number; rop
   4121..4225    +  promoter       AmpR promoter: bla
   4226..5086    +  CDS            AmpR: β-lactamase; bla; confers resistance to ampicillin, carbenicillin, and related antibiotics
   5257..5845    +  rep_origin     ori: high-copy-number ColE1/pMB1/pBR322/pUC origin of replication
>Addgene plasmid #244320 | pAAVLINK-EF1alpha-HA-5'-ATP10A | addgene full sequence | sequence record 491868 | Addgene NGS Result
CCTGCAGGCAGCTGCGCGCTCGCTCGCTCACTGAGGCCGCCCGGGCGTCGGGCGACCTTTGGTCGCCCGG
CCTCAGTGAGCGAGCGAGCGCGCAGAGAGGGAGTGGCCAACTCCATCACTAGGGGTTCCTGCGGCCGCAC
GCGTGTCGACTCTAGAGGATCTGCGATCGCTCCGGTGCCCGTCAGTGGGCAGAGCGCACATCGCCCACAG
TCCCCGAGAAGTTGGGGGGAGGGGTCGGCAATTGAACGGGTGCCTAGAGAAGGTGGCGCGGGGTAAACTG
GGAAAGTGATGTCGTGTACTGGCTCCGCCTTTTTCCCGAGGGTGGGGGAGAACCGTATATAAGTGCAGTA
GTCGCCGTGAACGTTCTTTTTCGCAACGGGTTTGCCGCCAGAACACAGCTGAAGCTTCGAGGGGCTCGCA
TCTCTCCTTCACGCGCCCGCCGCCCTACCTGAGGCCGCCATCCACGCCGGTTGAGTCGCGTTCTGCCGCC
TCCCGCCTGTGGTGCCTCCTGAACTGCGTCCGCCGTCTAGGTAAGTTTAAAGCTCAGGTCGAGACCGGGC
CTTTGTCCGGCGCTCCCTTGGAGCCTACCTAGACTCAGCCGGCTCTCCACGCTTTGCCTGACCCTGCTTG
CTCAACTCTACGTCTTTGTTTCGTTTTCTGTTCTGCGCCGTTACAGATCCAAGCTGTGACCGGCGCCTAC
CGTACGGCCACCATGTACCCTTATGACGTACCTGACTATGCTGGATCTATGGAGCGGGAGCCGGCGGGGA
CCGAGGAGCCCGGGCCTCCGGGACGGCGGAGGCGCCGAGAGGGCAGGACGCGCACGGTGCGCTCCAACCT
GCTGCCGCCCCCGGGCGCCGAGGACCCTGCGGCTGGCGCGGCCAAGGGCGAGCGGCGACGGCGGCGCGGG
TGTGCCCAGCACCTGGCCGACAACCGGCTCAAGACTACCAAGTACACGCTGCTGTCCTTCCTGCCCAAGA
ACCTGTTCGAGCAGTTCCACCGCCCGGCCAACGTGTACTTTGTCTTCATCGCGCTGCTCAACTTCGTGCC
GGCGGTGAACGCCTTCCAGCCCGGCCTGGCACTGGCGCCGGTGCTCTTCATCCTGGCCATCACGGCCTTC
AGGGACCTGTGGGAGGACTACAGCCGCCACCGCTCCGACCACAAGATCAACCACCTGGGCTGCCTGGTCT
TCAGCAGGGAAGAAAAGAAATACGTGAACCGATTCTGGAAAGAAATCCACGTGGGAGACTTTGTGCGTCT
TCGCTGCAACGAAATCTTCCCTGCGGACATTCTGCTGCTCTCCTCCAGTGACCCCGACGGGCTATGCCAC
ATCGAGACCGCCAACCTGGATGGAGAGACCAACCTGAAGCGGCGGCAGGTGGTCCGCGGCTTCTCGGAGC
TTGTCTCCGAATTCAATCCTTTGACGTTCACCAGCGTGATCGAATGCGAGAAGCCAAACAACGACCTGAG
TAGGTTTCGCGGCTGCATCATACATGACAACGGGAAAAAGGCCGGGCTGTATAAAGAAAACCTGCTGCTG
AGGGGCTGCACCCTTAGGAACACGGACGCAGTCGTCGGCATTGTCATCTACGCAGGACATGAAACCAAGG
CTCTGCTGAACAACAGTGGGCCCCGCTACAAGCGCAGCAAGCTGGAGAGGCAGATGAACTGCGACGTGCT
CTGGTGTGTCCTGCTCCTTGTTTGCATGTCTCTGTTTTCAGCAGTCGGACATGGACTGTGGATATGGCGG
TATCAAGAGAAGAAGTCATTATTTTATGTCCCCAAGTCTGATGGAAGCTCCTTATCCCCAGTCACAGCTG
CAGTTTACTCATTTTTAACAATGATAATAGTTCTGCAGGTTTTGATCCCAATTTCCTTATACGTTTCCAT
TGAAATTGTTAAAGCATGCCAAGTGTACTTCATTAACCAGGACATGCAGTTGTATGACGAAGAAACAGAC
TCGCAGCTGCAGTGCCGAGCTCTGAACATCACGGAAGACTTAGGACAGATACAGTACATTTTCTCAGATA
AAACTGGCACTTTGACAGAGAATAAGATGGTTTTCCGAAGATGCACTGTGTCTGGTGTAGAATATTCTCA
TGATGCAAATGCGCAGCGTCTGGCCAGGTACCAAGAGGCAGACTCGGAGGAGGAGGAGGTGGTGCCCAGA
GGGGGCTCGGTGTCCCAGCGCGGCAGCATCGGCAGCCACCAGAGTGTCCGGGTGGTGCACAGAACCCAGA
GCACCAAGTCCCACCGGCGCACGGGCAGCCGGGCCGAGGCCAAGAGGGCCAGCATGCTGTCCAAGCACAC
GGCCTTCAGCAGCCCCATGGAGAAGGATATCACGCCCGACCCAAAGCTGCTGGAGAAGGTGAGTGAGTGT
GACAAGAGCCTAGCCGTGGCGAGGCATCAGGAGCACCTGCTGGCCCACCTCTCGCCCGAGCTGTCTGACG
TCTTTGATTTCTTCATCGCACTCACCATCTGCAACACAGTCGTCGTCACGTCCCCGGATCAGCCACGAAC
AAAGGTGAGGGTGAGGTTTGAGCTGAAGTCCCCGGTGAAGACGATAGAAGACTTCCTGCGGAGGTTCACA
CCCAGCTGCCTGACCTCAGGCTGCAGCAGCATCGGGAGCCTGGCCGCCAACAAGTCCAGCCACAAGTTGG
GCTCCAGCTTCCCGTCCACCCCGTCCAGCGACGGCATGCTTCTCAGGCTGGAGGAGAGGCTGGGCCAGCC
CACCTCGGCCATCGCCAGCAACGGCTACAGCAGCCAGGCGGACAACTGGGCCTCGGAGCTTGCTCAGGAG
CAGGAGTCAGAGCGCGAGCTGCGGTACGAGGCGGAGAGCCCGGATGAGGCCGCACTGGTGTATGCGGCCA
GAGCCTACAACTGCGTGCTTGTGGAGCGGCTGCACGACCAAGTGTCAGTGGAGCTGCCCCACCTGGGCAG
GCTCACCTTCGAGCTCCTGCACACACTGGGTTTCGATTCCGTCCGCAAGAGGATGTCAGTGGTGATCCGG
CACCCGCTTACCGATGAGATCAACGTCTACACCAAGGTAAGTATCAAGGTTACAAGACAGGTTTAAGGAG
ACCAATAAGCTATTATTCGTATAGGATACTTTATACGAAGTTATTAAGTTATGGAGACCGGTGTGGCACG
TGCGGACCGAGCGGCCGCAGGAACCCCTAGTGATGGAGTTGGCCACTCCCTCTCTGCGCGCTCGCTCGCT
CACTGAGGCCGGGCGACCAAAGGTCGCCCGACGCCCGGGCTTTGCCCGGGCGGCCTCAGTGAGCGAGCGA
GCGCGCAGCTGCCTGCAGGGGCGCCTGATGCGGTATTTTCTCCTTACGCATCTGTGCGGTATTTCACACC
GCATA
[95 nt withheld, positions 3366-3460]
T
[46 nt withheld, positions 3462-3507]
C
[141 nt withheld, positions 3509-3649]
CCTTTGACGTTGGAGTCCACGTTCTTT
[37 nt withheld, positions 3677-3713]
ACTCTATCTCGGGCTATTCTTTTGATTTATAAGGGATTTTGCCGATTTCGGTCTATTGGTTAAAAAATGA
GCTGATTTAACAAAAATTTAACGCGAATTTTAACAAAATATTAACGTTTACAATTTTATGGTGCACTCTC
AGTACAATCTGCTCTGATGCCGCATAGTTAAGCCAGCCCCGACACCCGCCAACACCCGCTGACGCGCCCT
GACGGGCTTGTCTGCTCCCGGCATCCGCTTACAGACAAGCTGTGACCGTCTCCGGGAGCTGCATGTGTCA
GAGGTTTTCACCGTCATCACCGAAACGCGCGAGACGAAAGGGCCTCGTGATACGCCTATTTTTATAGGTT
AATGTCATGATAATAATGGTTTCTTAGACGTCAGGTGGCACTTTTCGGGGAAATGTGCGCGGAACCCCTA
TTTGTTTATTTTTCTAAATACATTCAAATATGTATCCGCTCATGAGACAATAACCCTGATAAATGCTTCA
ATAATATTGAAAAAGGAAGAGTATGAGTATTCAACATTTCCGTGTCGCCCTTATTCCCTTTTTTGCGGCA
TTTTGCCTTCCTGTTTTTGCTCACCCAGAAACGCTGGTGAAAGTAAAAGATGCTGAAGATCAGTTGGGTG
CACGAGTGGGTTACATCGAACTGGATCTCAACAGCGGTAAGATCCTTGAGAGTTTTCGCCCCGAAGAACG
TTTTCCAATGATGAGCACTTTTAAAGTTCTGCTATGTGGCGCGGTATTATCCCGTATTGACGCCGGGCAA
GAGCAACTCGGTCGCCGCATACACTATTCTCAGAATGACTTGGTTGAGTACTCACCAGTCACAGAAAAGC
ATCTTACGGATGGCATGACAGTAAGAGAATTATGCAGTGCTGCCATAACCATGAGTGATAACACTGCGGC
CAACTTACTTCTGACAACGATCGGAGGACCGAAGGAGCTAACCGCTTTTTTGCACAACATGGGGGATCAT
GTAACTCGCCTTGATCGTTGGGAACCGGAGCTGAATGAAGCCATACCAAACGACGAGCGTGACACCACGA
TGCCTGTAGCAATGGCAACAACGTTGCGCAAACTATTAACTGGCGAACTACTTACTCTAGCTTCCCGGCA
ACAATTAATAGACTGGATGGAGGCGGATAAAGTTGCAGGACCACTTCTGCGCTCGGCCCTTCCGGCTGGC
TGGTTTATTGCTGATAAATCTGGAGCCGGTGAGCGTGGGTCTCGCGGTATCATTGCAGCACTGGGGCCAG
ATGGTAAGCCCTCCCGTATCGTAGTTATCTACACGACGGGGAGTCAGGCAACTATGGATGAACGAAATAG
ACAGATCGCTGAGATAGGTGCCTCACTGATTAAGCATTGGTAACTGTCAGACCAAGTTTACTCATATATA
CTTTAGATTGATTTAAAACTTCATTTTTAATTTAAAAGGATCTAGGTGAAGATCCTTTTTGATAATCTCA
TGACCAAAATCCCTTAACGTGAGTTTTCGTTCCACTGAGCGTCAGACCCCGTAGAAAAGATCAAAGGATC
TTCTTGAGATCCTTTTTTTCTGCGCGTAATCTGCTGCTTGCAAACAAAAAAACCACCGCTACCAGCGGTG
GTTTGTTTGCCGGATCAAGAGCTACCAACTCTTTTTCCGAAGGTAACTGGCTTCAGCAGAGCGCAGATAC
CAAATACTGTTCTTCTAGTGTAGCCGTAGTTAGGCCACCACTTCAAGAACTCTGTAGCACCGCCTACATA
CCTCGCTCTGCTAATCCTGTTACCAGTGGCTGCTGCCAGTGGCGATAAGTCGTGTCTTACCGGGTTGGAC
TCAAGACGATAGTTACCGGATAAGGCGCAGCGGTCGGGCTGAACGGGGGGTTCGTGCACACAGCCCAGCT
TGGAGCGAACGACCTACACCGAACTGAGATACCTACAGCGTGAGCTATGAGAAAGCGCCACGCTTCCCGA
AGGGAGAAAGGCGGACAGGTATCCGGTAAGCGGCAGGGTCGGAACAGGAGAGCGCACGAGGGAGCTTCCA
GGGGGAAACGCCTGGTATCTTTATAGTCCTGTCGGGTTTCGCCACCTCTGACTTGAGCGTCGATTTTTGT
GATGCTCGTCAGGGGGGCGGAGCCTATGGAAAAACGCCAGCAACGCGGCCTTTTTACGGTTCCTGGCCTT
TTGCTGGCCTTTTGCTCACATGT
